Addgene plasmid #26451: p203 Dync1li1 N235Y
Depositing lab: Elizabeth Fisher. Depositing organization: University College London.
Backbone
  Vector backbone: pSC-A-amp/kan
  Backbone manufacturer: Stratagene
  Backbone size w/o insert (bp): 4300
  Vector type: subcloning and sequencing
Growth in bacteria
  Bacterial resistance: Kanamycin, 50 μg/mL
  Growth temperature: 37°C
  Growth strain: DH5alpha
  Growth instructions: SoloPack [Stratagene], standard LB with 50 ug/ml of kanamicin
  Copy number: High Copy
Gene/Insert
  Gene/Insert name: cytoplasmic dynein light intermediate chain 1 N235Y (alt name: Dync1li1, DLIC)
  Species: M. musculus (mouse)
  Insert size (bp): 1595
  Mutation: changed Asparagine 235 to Tyrosine
  GenBank ID: NM_146229
  Entrez Gene: Dync1li1 (a.k.a. 1110053F02Rik, Dlic1, Dnclic1, LIC-1)
  Cloning method: Restriction Enzyme; 5′ cloning site HindIII (not destroyed); 3′ cloning site XhoI (not destroyed)
  Sequencing primers: 5′ T7; 3′ M13rev
Terms and licenses: Academic/Nonprofit Terms; Industry Terms: Not Available to Industry
How to cite: p203 Dync1li1 N235Y was a gift from Elizabeth Fisher (Addgene plasmid # 26451 ; http://n2t.net/addgene:26451 ; RRID:Addgene_26451)
