[The description below was written by a language model from this plasmid's Addgene catalogue record.]
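Description:
p203 Dync1li1 N235Y is a bacterial subcloning and sequencing plasmid built on the Stratagene pSC-A-amp/kan backbone (about 4.3 kb without insert). It is a high-copy plasmid maintained in E. coli. The record lists kanamycin as the selection, and the backbone name indicates that an ampicillin marker is also present. No feature table accompanies the entry, so the origin of replication and other backbone elements are not itemised.

The insert is a roughly 1.6 kb mouse cDNA encoding cytoplasmic dynein light intermediate chain 1 (Dync1li1, also called DLIC or LIC-1), a subunit of the cytoplasmic dynein motor complex. It carries a point mutation that changes asparagine 235 to tyrosine. The fragment sits between HindIII and XhoI sites, both of which remain intact, so the coding sequence can be excised and moved into other vectors. T7 and M13 reverse primer sites flank the cloning region and allow the insert to be sequenced from both ends.

The record states no eukaryotic promoter, epitope tag or reporter. The vector type suggests the plasmid is a sequence-verified source of the mutant cDNA rather than an expression construct. Its likely use is as a template or donor for transferring the N235Y allele into expression vectors for studies of how this substitution affects dynein light intermediate chain function, although the record does not spell out a specific application.
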