>Addgene plasmid #26451 | p203 Dync1li1 N235Y | addgene partial sequence | sequence record 32888 | 26451 with T7
CTGACTGTGGATCCCCCGGGCTGCAGCCCAATGTGGAATTCGCCCTTGCTCGAGGTGGTGTGATTCCCGA
CCAAGATGGCGGCCGTGGGGCGAGTCGGCTCGTTCGGTTCATCTCCACCCGGGCTAGCCTCGACCTACGC
CAGCGGACCCCTAGCCAACGAGCTAGCGTCGGGCAGCGGCGGCCCCGCGGCGGGCGACGATGAGGACGGG
CAGAACCTTTGGTCCTGCATCCTCAGCGAGGTCTCCACGCGCTCGCGCTCCAAGCTCCCGACCGGGAAGA
ACGTGCTGCTGCTGGGTGAAGATGGAGCTGGGAAGACAAGCCTCATAAGAAGAATTCAGGGCATAGAGGA
GTACAAGAAGGGAAGAGGACTGGAGTACCTGTACTTAAATGTGCACGACGAAGACAGGGATGATCAAACA
AGATGTAATGTATGGATCTTAGATGGAGATCTGTACCACAAAGGGCTACTCAAGTTCTCTCTGGATGCCC
TTTCTCTGAGGGACACTCTGGTCATGTTGGTTGTTGATATGTCAAAGCCTTGGACTGCTTTGGATTCCTT
ACAGAAATGGGCAAGTGTGGTGAGAGAACATGTCGACAAGCTGAAAATCCCCCCTGAAGAGATGAAGGAA
ATGGAGCAGAAGTTGATTAGAGACTTCCAAGAGTACGTGGAGCCAGGAGAAGACTTCCCAGCCTCCCCTC
AGCGAAGAACCACTGGTGCGCAGGAGGACAGAGGTGACAGTGTTGTCCTGCCCCTGGGTGCAGACACACT
CACACACTACCTGGGCCTACCAGTGCTCGTAGTCTGTACGAAGTGTGATGCCATTAGTGTATTGGAGAAA
GAGCATGACTACAGAGATGAACACTTCGATTTTATCCAGTCTCACATCCGCAAGTTCTGTTTACAGTATG
GCGCAGCGCTGATTTACACTTCAGTAAAG
