>Addgene plasmid #26451 | p203 Dync1li1 N235Y | addgene partial sequence | sequence record 32889 | 26451 with M13rev
ATTACCTCACTAAGGGACAAAGCTGGGTACCGGGCCCCCCCTCGAGGTCGACGGTATCGATAAGCTTGAT
ATCCACTGTGGAATTCGCCCTTCCAAGCTTTTCCGTAGGAGATGTAGGTGTTGTAGGAGAAACAGAAGCA
GGTTTCCGTGTGATTCTGTCTAGCTCTGCGTGAACATCTGAAAGCACAGGTTTCTGGCCTGACTTTTTGG
CGGACGGTGGCAAACTGGGGCTTGCACCTGCAGCCCCTCCTCCAGGACTGCCGCCGACCCCGGGGCCTCC
AGGAGAGCCAGTCTTCTTACTCAACAGACTGTTGAAGAAATTCGCCAGGACCCCTTCGCTGGTCGCTCCA
GCTTTCATGTTTGGATCAATTTTTTTGGATCCAGCAGGGATGGGGGACACACTGGCAACATTGGATGACA
CAGATCTGTTTGGTGTTCGAGGGGAGCCTCCAGGGACTCTTGGTGATGCATCCACAGGCCTTCCAGCTGC
AGTTGGAGGTTGCTTTGCTAAAAGAGACTGTAGCTTCATCAGAAACACTTGGTCATCTTCTGCCATGATC
TCCTTCTCATGCACGAACTTTCTGACAGGAGGTTTGGTTATGATGTCTTCAAAATTATCTTCTACTTTCA
AAGTCTGAAAATTTTCATGTAATATTCCTATTTTCTTATCATTATCCCACCCTGCTGGAATAAACACTGC
GTCCTTCTCCACCACCACCGCAGGGATCTTGTACGGGAACCCGTACAACTTCTGGACGATGTATTTATAA
ACTAAGTCTATGTTCTTGTTCTCTTTTACTGAAGTGTAAATCAGCGCTGCGCCATACTGTAAACAGAACT
TGCGGATGTGAGACTGGATAAAATCGAAGTGTTCATCTCTGTA
